Addgene plasmid #44342: pMX-mTAF12
Depositing lab: Marc Timmers. Depositing organization: University Medical Centre Utrecht. Publication: A central role for TFIID in the pluripotent transcription circuitry. Pijnappel WW, Esch D, Baltissen MP, Wu G, Mischerikow N, Bergsma AJ, van der Wal E, Han DW, Bruch Hv, Moritz S, Lijnzaad P, Altelaar AF, Sameith K, Zaehres H, Heck AJ, Holstege FC, Scholer HR, Timmers HT. Nature. 2013 Mar 28;495(7442):516-9. doi: 10.1038/nature11970. Epub 2013 Mar 17. PubMed 23503660.
Backbone
  Vector backbone: pMX
  Total vector size (bp): 5161
  Vector type: Mammalian Expression, Retroviral
Growth in bacteria
  Bacterial resistance: Ampicillin, 100 μg/mL
  Growth temperature: 37°C
  Growth strain: Stbl3
  Growth instructions: Standard growth
  Copy number: Unknown
Gene/Insert
  Gene/Insert name: TAF12 (alt name: TBP-associated factor 12)
  Species: M. musculus (mouse)
  Insert size (bp): 486
  GenBank ID: BC019668
  Entrez Gene: Taf12 (a.k.a. 20kDa, 2810422D08Rik, Taf2J)
  Promoter: LTR
  Cloning method: Restriction Enzyme; 5′ cloning site EcoR1 (not destroyed); 3′ cloning site Sal1 (not destroyed)
  Sequencing primers: 5′ pBMN_5_primer; 3′ -
Terms and licenses: Academic/Nonprofit Terms; Industry Terms: Not Available to Industry
How to cite: pMX-mTAF12 was a gift from Marc Timmers (Addgene plasmid # 44342 ; http://n2t.net/addgene:44342 ; RRID:Addgene_44342)
