[The description below was written by a language model from this plasmid's Addgene catalogue record and pLannotate feature annotations shown in this document.]
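Description:
pMX-mTAF12 is a Moloney murine leukemia virus–based retroviral expression vector built on the pMX backbone, carrying the mouse Taf12 coding sequence (TBP-associated factor 12) for stable delivery into mammalian cells. The plasmid is about 5.2 kb and is maintained in E. coli through a high-copy ColE1/pUC-type origin and a β-lactamase gene with its own promoter, giving ampicillin selection. No mammalian drug-resistance or fluorescent marker is annotated, so the provirus appears to carry only the Taf12 insert.

The viral cassette begins with an MMLV 5′ LTR, which the record names as the promoter driving the insert. It is followed by the MMLV Ψ packaging signal (with an adjacent fragment annotated as MESV Ψ), a truncated gag sequence lacking its start codon that extends the packaging region, and a pol-derived segment that supplies a splice acceptor upstream of the cloning site. The roughly 0.49 kb Taf12 open reading frame was inserted between EcoRI and SalI sites, both retained, and no epitope tag is annotated. Downstream lies the 3′ LTR. The annotation software labels a short part of it as matching a ΔU3 self-inactivating LTR, but this abuts an ordinary MMLV LTR annotation, and the record does not otherwise describe the vector as self-inactivating. Because gag, pol and env functions are absent, viral particles must be produced in a packaging cell line or with helper constructs.

TAF12 is a subunit of the general transcription factor TFIID and related complexes. The associated publication concerns the role of TFIID in the pluripotency transcription circuitry, so the construct was presumably used to overexpress this subunit by retroviral transduction in that context.
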