Features (pLannotate 1.2.2; 12 found; start..end, strand, type, name):
     22..615     +  LTR            LTR: long terminal repeat from Moloney murine leukemia virus
    678..877     +  misc_feature   MMLV Ψ: packaging signal of Moloney murine leukemia virus (MMLV)
    929..1017    +  misc_feature   MESV Ψ (fragment): packaging signal of murine embryonic stem cell virus
   1094..1510    +  CDS            gag (truncated): truncated Moloney murine leukemia virus (MMLV) gag gene lacking the start codon
   1520..1894    +  misc_feature   pol region: Moloney murine leukemia virus (MMLV) pol region containing the splice acceptor site
   1967..2449    +  CDS            Taf12: TAF12_MOUSE - Experimental evidence at protein level: Swiss-Prot protein existence level 1. TAFs are components of the transcription factor IID (TFIID) complex, PCAF histone acetylase complex and TBP-free TAFII complex (TFTC). TAFs components-TIIFD are essential for mediating regulation of RNA polymerase transcription (By similarity). From Mus musculus (Mouse).
   2544..2665    +  LTR            3' LTR (ΔU3) (fragment): self-inactivating 3' long terminal repeat (LTR) from Moloney murine leukemia virus
   2666..3135    +  LTR            LTR: long terminal repeat from Moloney murine leukemia virus
   3201..3253    -  CDS            lacI (fragment): lac repressor; lacI; The lac repressor binds to the lac operator to inhibit transcription in E. coli. This inhibition can be relieved by adding lactose or isopropyl-β-D-thiogalactopyranoside (IPTG).
   3436..4024    -  rep_origin     ori: high-copy-number ColE1/pMB1/pBR322/pUC origin of replication
   4188..5048    -  CDS            AmpR: β-lactamase; bla; confers resistance to ampicillin, carbenicillin, and related antibiotics
   5049..5153    -  promoter       AmpR promoter: bla
>Addgene plasmid #44342 | pMX-mTAF12 | depositor full sequence | sequence record 60340 | pMX-mTAF12 sequence 5161 bps
CCCGAAAAGTGCCACCTGCATAATGAAAGACCCCACCTGTAGGTTTGGCAAGCTAGCTTAAGTAACGCCA
TTTTGCAAGGCATGGAAAAATACATAACTGAGAATAGAAAAGTTCAGATCAAGGTCAGGAACAGATGGAA
CAGCTGAATATGGGCCAAACAGGATATCTGTGGTAAGCAGTTCCTGCCCCGGCTCAGGGCCAAGAACAGA
TGGAACAGCTGAATATGGGCCAAACAGGATATCTGTGGTAAGCAGTTCCTGCCCCGGCTCAGGGCCAAGA
ACAGATGGTCCCCAGATGCGGTCCAGCCCTCAGCAGTTTCTAGAGAACCATCAGATGTTTCCAGGGTGCC
CCAAGGACCTGAAATGACCCTGTGCCTTATTTGAACTAACCAATCAGTTCGCTTCTCGCTTCTGTTCGCG
CGCTTCTGCTCCCCGAGCTCAATAAAAGAGCCCACAACCCCTCACTCGGCGCGCCAGTCCTCCGATTGAC
TGAGTCGCCCGGGTACCCGTGTATCCAATAAACCCTCTTGCAGTTGCATCCGACTTGTGGTCTCGCTGTT
CCTTGGGAGGGTCTCCTCTGAGTGATTGACTACCCGTCAGCGGGGGTCTTTCATTTGGGGGCTCGTCCGG
GATCGGGAGACCCCTGCCCAGGGACCACCGACCCACCACCGGGAGGTAAGCTGGCCAGCAACTTATCTGT
GTCTGTCCGATTGTCTAGTGTCTATGACTGATTTTATGCGCCTGCGTCGGTACTAGTTAGCTAACTAGCT
CTGTATCTGGCGGACCCGTGGTGGAACTGACGAGTTCGGAACACCCGGCCGCAACCCTGGGAGACGTCCC
AGGGACTTCGGGGGCCGTTTTTGTGGCCCGACCTGAGTCCAAAAATCCCGATCGTTTTGGACTCTTTGGT
GCACCCCCCTAATAGGAGGGATATGTGGTTCTGGTAGGAGACGAGAACCTAAAACAGTTCCCGCCTCCGT
CTGAATTTTTGCTTTCGGTTTGGGACCGAAGCCGCGCCGCGCGTCTTGTCTGCTGCAGCATCGTTCTGTG
TTGTCTCTGTCTGACTGTGTTTCTGTATTTGTCTGAAAATTAGGGCCAGACTGTTACCACTCCCTTAAGT
TTGACCTTAGGTCACTGGAAAGATGTCGAGCGGATCGCTCACAACCAGTCGGTAGATGTCAAGAAGAGAC
GTTGGGTTACCTTCTGCTCTGCAGAATGGCCAACCTTTAACGTCGGATGGCCGCGAGACGGCACCTTTAA
CCGAGACCTCATCACCCAGGTTAAGATCAAGGTCTTTTCACCTGGCCCGCATGGACACCCAGACCAGGTC
CCCTACATCGTGACCTGGGAAGCCTTGGCTTTTGACCCCCCTCCCTGGGTCAAGCCCTTTGTACACCCTA
AGCCTCCGCCTCCTCTTCCTCCATCCGCCCCGTCTCTCCCCCTTGAACCTCCTCGTTCGACCCCGCCTCG
ATCCTCCCTTTATCCAGCCCTCACTCCTTCTCTAGGCGCCCCCATATGGCCATATGAGATCTTATATGGG
GCACCCCCGCCCCTTGTAAACTTCCCTGACCCTGACATGACAAGAGTTACTAACAGCCCCTCTCTCCAAG
CTCACTTACAGGCTCTCTACTTAGTCCAGCACGAAGTCTGGAGACCTCTGGCGGCAGCCTACCAAGAACA
ACTGGACCGACCGGTGGTACCTCACCCTTACCGAGTCGGCGACACAGTGTGGGTCCGCCGACACCAGACT
AAGAACCTAGAACCTCGCTGGAAAGGACCTTACACAGTCCTGCTGACCACCCCCACCGCCCTCAAAGTAG
ACGGCATCGCAGCTTGGATACACGCCGCCCACGTGAAGGCTGCCGACCCCGGGGGTGGACCATCCTCTAG
ACTGCCGGATCTAGCTAGTTAATTAAGGATCCCAGTGTGGTGGTACGGGAATTCGAAGTCTAAAGCTCGG
CAGATTATGAACCAGTTTGGCCCTTCAGCGCTAATCAACCTCTCCAGTTTCTCATCTGTAAAACCAGAGC
CAGCTAGCACCCCGCCACAAGGCTCCATGGCCAATAGCACCACCGTGGGGAAGATAGCAGGCACTCCTGG
GACAGGTGGTCGTCTCAGCCCTGAAAACAACCAGGTATTGACCAAGAAGAAATTACAAGACCTAGTAAGA
GAAGTAGATCCTAATGAGCAGCTGGATGAAGATGTGGAAGAGATGCTGCTACAGATCGCTGATGATTTTA
TTGAGAGTGTGGTGACAGCTGCCTGCCAGCTTGCTCGGCACCGCAAGTCCAGCACCCTAGAGGTAAAAGA
CGTCCAGCTGCATCTAGAGCGCCAGTGGAACATGTGGATCCCAGGCTTTGGCTCTGAGGAAATCCGACCC
TACAAAAAAGCATGTACCACAGAGGCTCACAAACAGAGAATGGCACTGATCCGGAAAACAACCAAGAAAT
AACACAGGGAACGGTCAGGGAATGGACAACGTGTATTTGGAGATAGTCGACGATAAAATAAAAGATTTTA
TTTAGTCTCCAGAAAAAGGGGGGAATGAAAGACCCCACCTGTAGGTTTGGCAAGCTAGCTTAAGTAACGC
CATTTTGCAAGGCATGGAAAAATACATAACTGAGAATAGAGAAGTTCAGATCAAGGTCAGGAACAGATGG
AACAGCTGAATATGGGCCAAACAGGATATCTGTGGTAAGCAGTTCCTGCCCCGGCTCAGGGCCAAGAACA
GATGGAACAGCTGAATATGGGCCAAACAGGATATCTGTGGTAAGCAGTTCCTGCCCCGGCTCAGGGCCAA
GAACAGATGGTCCCCAGATGCGGTCCAGCCCTCAGCAGTTTCTAGAGAACCATCAGATGTTTCCAGGGTG
CCCCAAGGACCTGAAATGACCCTGTGCCTTATTTGAACTAACCAATCAGTTCGCTTCTCGCTTCTGTTCG
CGCGCTTCTGCTCCCCGAGCTCAATAAAAGAGCCCACAACCCCTCACTCGGGGCGCCAGTCCTCCGATTG
ACTGAGTCGCCCGGGTACCCGTGTATCCAATAAACCCTCTTGCAGTTGCATCCGACTTGTGGTCTCGCTG
TTCCTTGGGAGGGTCTCCTCTGAGTGATTGACTACCCGTCAGCGGGGGTCTTTCACATGCAGCATGTATC
AAAATTAATTTGGTTTTTTTTCTTAAGTATTTACATTAAATGGCCATAGTTGCATTAATGAATCGGCCAA
CGCGCGGGGAGAGGCGGTTTGCGTATTGGGCGCTCTTCCGCTTCCTCGCTCACTGACTCGCTGCGCTCGG
TCGTTCGGCTGCGGCGAGCGGTATCAGCTCACTCAAAGGCGGTAATACGGTTATCCACAGAATCAGGGGA
TAACGCAGGAAAGAACATGTGAGCAAAAGGCCAGCAAAAGGCCAGGAACCGTAAAAAGGCCGCGTTGCTG
GCGTTTTTCCATAGGCTCCGCCCCCCTGACGAGCATCACAAAAATCGACGCTCAAGTCAGAGGTGGCGAA
ACCCGACAGGACTATAAAGATACCAGGCGTTTCCCCCTGGAAGCTCCCTCGTGCGCTCTCCTGTTCCGAC
CCTGCCGCTTACCGGATACCTGTCCGCCTTTCTCCCTTCGGGAAGCGTGGCGCTTTCTCATAGCTCACGC
TGTAGGTATCTCAGTTCGGTGTAGGTCGTTCGCTCCAAGCTGGGCTGTGTGCACGAACCCCCCGTTCAGC
CCGACCGCTGCGCCTTATCCGGTAACTATCGTCTTGAGTCCAACCCGGTAAGACACGACTTATCGCCACT
GGCAGCAGCCACTGGTAACAGGATTAGCAGAGCGAGGTATGTAGGCGGTGCTACAGAGTTCTTGAAGTGG
TGGCCTAACTACGGCTACACTAGAAGAACAGTATTTGGTATCTGCGCTCTGCTGAAGCCAGTTACCTTCG
GAAAAAGAGTTGGTAGCTCTTGATCCGGCAAACAAACCACCGCTGGTAGCGGTGGTTTTTTTGTTTGCAA
GCAGCAGATTACGCGCAGAAAAAAAGGATCTCAAGAAGATCCTTTGATCTTTTCTACGGGGTCTGACGCT
CAGTGGAACGAAAACTCACGTTAAGGGATTTTGGTCATGAGATTATCAAAAAGGATCTTCACCTAGATCC
TTTTGCGGCCGGCCGCAAATCAATCTAAAGTATATATGAGTAAACTTGGTCTGACAGTTACCAATGCTTA
ATCAGTGAGGCACCTATCTCAGCGATCTGTCTATTTCGTTCATCCATAGTTGCCTGACTCCCCGTCGTGT
AGATAACTACGATACGGGAGGGCTTACCATCTGGCCCCAGTGCTGCAATGATACCGCGAGACCCACGCTC
ACCGGCTCCAGATTTATCAGCAATAAACCAGCCAGCCGGAAGGGCCGAGCGCAGAAGTGGTCCTGCAACT
TTATCCGCCTCCATCCAGTCTATTAATTGTTGCCGGGAAGCTAGAGTAAGTAGTTCGCCAGTTAATAGTT
TGCGCAACGTTGTTGCCATTGCTACAGGCATCGTGGTGTCACGCTCGTCGTTTGGTATGGCTTCATTCAG
CTCCGGTTCCCAACGATCAAGGCGAGTTACATGATCCCCCATGTTGTGCAAAAAAGCGGTTAGCTCCTTC
GGTCCTCCGATCGTTGTCAGAAGTAAGTTGGCCGCAGTGTTATCACTCATGGTTATGGCAGCACTGCATA
ATTCTCTTACTGTCATGCCATCCGTAAGATGCTTTTCTGTGACTGGTGAGTACTCAACCAAGTCATTCTG
AGAATAGTGTATGCGGCGACCGAGTTGCTCTTGCCCGGCGTCAATACGGGATAATACCGCGCCACATAGC
AGAACTTTAAAAGTGCTCATCATTGGAAAACGTTCTTCGGGGCGAAAACTCTCAAGGATCTTACCGCTGT
TGAGATCCAGTTCGATGTAACCCACTCGTGCACCCAACTGATCTTCAGCATCTTTTACTTTCACCAGCGT
TTCTGGGTGAGCAAAAACAGGAAGGCAAAATGCCGCAAAAAAGGGAATAAGGGCGACACGGAAATGTTGA
ATACTCATACTCTTCCTTTTTCAATATTATTGAAGCATTTATCAGGGTTATTGTCTCATGAGCGGATACA
TATTTGAATGTATTTAGAAAAATAAACAAATAGGGGTTCCGCGCACATTTC
