>Addgene plasmid #44342 | pMX-mTAF12 | addgene partial sequence | sequence record 63883 | pBMN5 5'-GCTTGGATACACGCCGC-3'
CATCCTCTAGACTGCCGGATCTAGCTAGTTAATTAAGGATCCCAGTGTGGTGGTACGGGAATTCGAAGTC
TAAAGCTCGGCAGATTATGAACCAGTTTGGCCCTTCAGCGCTAATCAACCTCTCCAGTTTCTCATCTGTA
AAACCAGAGCCAGCTAGCACCCCGCCACAAGGCTCCATGGCCAATAGCACCACCGTGGGGAAGATAGCAG
GCACTCCTGGGACAGGTGGTCGTCTCAGCCCTGAAAACAACCAGGTATTGACCAAGAAGAAATTACAAGA
CCTAGTAAGAGAAGTAGATCCTAATGAGCAGCTGGATGAAGATGTGGAAGAGATGCTGCTACAGATCGCT
GATGATTTTATTGAGAGTGTGGTGACAGCTGCCTGCCAGCTTGCTCGGCACCGCAAGTCCAGCACCCTAG
AGGTAAAAGACGTCCAGCTGCATCTAGAGCGCCAGTGGAACATGTGGATCCCAGGCTTTGGCTCTGAGGA
AATCCGACCCTACAAAAAAGCATGTACCACAGAGGCTCACAAACAGAGAATGGCACTGATCCGGAAAACA
ACCAAGAAATAACACAGGGAACGGTCAGGGAATGGACAACGTGTATTTGGAGATAGTCGACGATAAAATA
AAAGATTTTATTTAGTCTCCAGAAAAAGGGGGGAATGAAAGACCCCACCTGTAGGTTTGGCAAGCTAGCT
TAAGTAACGCCATTTTGCAAGGCATGGAAAAATACATAACTGAGAATAGAGAAGTTCAGATCAAGGTCAG
GAACAGATGGAACAGCTGAATATGGGCCAAACAGGATATCTGTGGTAAGCAGTTCCTGCCCCGGCTCAGG
GCCAAGAACAGATGGAACAGCTGAATATGGGCCAAACAGGATATCTGTGGTAAGCAGTTCCTGCCCCGGC
TCAGGGCCAAGAACAGATGGTCCCCAGATGCGGTCCAGCCCTCAGCAGTTTCTAGAGAACCATCAGATGT
TTCCAGGGTGCCCCAAGGACCTGAAATGACCCTGTGCCTTATTTGAACTAACCAATCAGTTCGCTTCTCG
CTT
